>Addgene plasmid #198999 | pGL0_98 [J23114] | addgene full sequence | sequence record 401248 | Addgene NGS Result
TAGCGTGCGAACAGCACGCTATTGTTGTATCATTACTCGCATCCATTCTCAGGCTGTCTCGTCTCGTCTC
CGAGGTCTCAGGAGTTTATGGCTAGCTCAGTCCTAGGTACAATGCTAGCTACTTGAGACCACCCCAGGAT
ACATAGATTACCACAACTCCGAGCCCTTCCACCTAGCGTGCTAACCACGCACGCTATTGTTGTATCCCAT
ATAATGCAATCGTAGTCTACCTGACTGTACTTAGAAATGTGGCTTCGCCTTTGCCCACGCACCTGATCGC
TCCTCGTTTGCTTTTAAGGACCGGACGAACCACAGAGCATTAGAAGGCTAGGTGGAGGCTCAGTGATGAT
AAGTCTGCGATGGTGGATGCATGTGTCATGGTCATAGCTGTTTCCTGTGTGAAATTGTTATCCGCTCAGA
GGGCACAATCCTATTCCGCGCTATCCGACAATCTCCAAGACATTAGGTGGAGTTCAGTTCGGCGTATGGC
ATATGTCGCTGGAAAGAACATGTGAGCAAAAGGCCAGCAAAAGGCCAGGAACCGTAAAAAGGCCGCGTTG
CTGGCGTTTTTCCATAGGCTCCGCCCCCCTGACGAGCATCACAAAAATCGACGCTCAAGTCAGAGGTGGC
GAAACCCGACAGGACTATAAAGATACCAGGCGTTTCCCCCTGGAAGCTCCCTCGTGCGCTCTCCTGTTCC
GACCCTGCCGCTTACCGGATACCTGTCCGCCTTTCTCCCTTCGGGAAGCGTGGCGCTTTCTCATAGCTCA
CGCTGTAGGTATCTCAGTTCGGTGTAGGTCGTTCGCTCCAAGCTGGGCTGTGTGCACGAACCCCCCGTTC
AGCCCGACCGCTGCGCCTTATCCGGTAACTATCGTCTTGAGTCCAACCCGGTAAGACACGACTTATCGCC
ACTGGCAGCAGCCACTGGTAACAGGATTAGCAGAGCGAGGTATGTAGGCGGTGCTACAGAGTTCTTGAAG
TGGTGGCCTAACTACGGCTACACTAGAAGAACAGTATTTGGTATCTGCGCTCTGCTGAAGCCAGTTACCT
TCGGAAAAAGAGTTGGTAGCTCTTGATCCGGCAAACAAACCACCGCTGGTAGCGGTGGTTTTTTTGTTTG
CAAGCAGCAGATTACGCGCAGAAAAAAAGGATCTCAAGAAGATCCTTTGATCTTTTCTACGGGGTCTGAC
GCTCTATTCAACAAAGCCGCCGTCCCGTCAAGTCAGCGTAAATGGGTAGGGGGCTTCAAATCGTCCCCCC
ATACGATATAAGTTGTTACTAGTGCTTGGATTCTCACCAATAAAAAACGCCCGGCGGCAACCGAGCGTTC
TGAACAAATCCAGATGGAGTTCTGAGGTCATTACTGGATCTATCAACAGGAGTCCAAGCGAGCTCGATAT
CAAATTACGCCCCGCCCTGCCACTCATCGCAGTACTGTTGTAATTCATTAAGCATTCTGCCGACATGGAA
GCCATCACAAACGGCATGATGAACCTGAATCGCCAGCGGCATCAGCACCTTGTCGCCTTGCGTATAATAT
TTGCCCATGGTGAAAACGGGGGCGAAGAAGTTGTCCATATTGGCCACGTTTAAATCAAAACTGGTGAAAC
TCACCCAGGGATTGGCTGAGACGAAAAACATATTCTCAATAAACCCTTTAGGGAAATAGGCCAGGTTTTC
ACCGTAACACGCCACATCTTGCGAATATATGTGTAGAAACTGCCGGAAATCGTCGTGGTATTCACTCCAG
AGCGATGAAAACGTTTCAGTTTGCTCATGGAAAACGGTGTAACAAGGGTGAACACTATCCCATATCACCA
GCTCACCGTCTTTCATTGCCATACGAAATTCCGGATGAGCATTCATCAGGCGGGCAAGAATGTGAATAAA
GGCCGGATAAAACTTGTGCTTATTTTTCTTTACGGTCTTTAAAAAGGCCGTAATATCCAGCTGAACGGTC
TGGTTATAGGTACATTGAGCAACTGACTGAAATGCCTCAAAATGTTCTTTACGATGCCATTGGGATATAT
CAACGGTGGTATATCCAGTGATTTTTTTCTCCATTTTAGCTTCCTTAGCTCCTGAAAATCTCGATAACTC
AAAAAATACGCCCGGTAGTGATCTTATTTCATTATGGTGAAAGTTGGAACCTCTTACGTGCCGATCAACG
TCTCATTGATACCTGAAACAAAACCCATCGTACGGCCAAGGAAGTCTCCAATAACTGTGATCCACCACAA
GCGCCAGGGTTTTCCCAGTCACGACGTTGTAAAACGACGGCCAGTCATGCATAATCCGCACGCATCTGGA
ATAAGGAAGTGCCATTCCGCCTGACCT
Features (pLannotate 1.2.2; 7 found; start..end, strand, type, name):
     91..119     +  promoter       J23119 promoter (fragment): bacterial promoter (Registry of Standard Biological Parts BBa J23119)
    403..418     -  protein_bind   lac operator (fragment): The lac repressor binds to the lac operator to inhibit transcription in E. coli. This inhibition can be relieved by adding lactose or isopropyl-β-D-thiogalactopyranoside (IPTG). lac repressor encoded by lacI
    569..1157    -  rep_origin     ori: high-copy-number ColE1/pMB1/pBR322/pUC origin of replication
   1290..1384    -  terminator     lambda t0 terminator: transcription terminator from phage lambda
   1408..2064    -  CDS            cat: CAT_ECOLX - Experimental evidence at protein level: Swiss-Prot protein existence level 1. This enzyme is an effector of chloramphenicol resistance in bacteria. From Escherichia coli. This protein is used as a marker in many commonly used cloning vectors, such as pACYC184.
   2065..2167    -  promoter       cat promoter: promoter of the E. coli cat gene encoding chloramphenicol acetyltransferase
   2242..2285    -  CDS            lacZα (fragment): LacZα fragment of β-galactosidase; lacZ fragment
