[The description below was written by a language model from this plasmid's Addgene catalogue record and pLannotate feature annotations shown in this document.]
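Description:
pGL0_98 [J23114] is a small (about 2.3 kb) synthetic-biology part plasmid built on the pGLDV_17 backbone and catalogued as a "Level 0 part", meaning it serves as a storage vector for a single basic DNA element within a hierarchical, modular assembly scheme. It is propagated in E. coli from a high-copy ColE1/pMB1/pUC-type origin of replication. Selection is by chloramphenicol, through a cat (chloramphenicol acetyltransferase) gene driven by its native cat promoter and followed by the phage lambda t0 terminator.

The payload is J23114, a synthetic constitutive bacterial promoter from the Anderson promoter collection, a family of closely related sigma-70 promoter variants that span a range of expression strengths. The automated annotation labels the roughly 30 bp element as a "J23119 promoter (fragment)". This most likely reflects the near-identity of the family members to the J23119 consensus sequence rather than a different insert, since the catalogue entry names J23114. Short residual fragments of a lac operator and of lacZα are also detected. They are probably remnants of a screening cassette in the parental vector, though the record does not say so. The cloning method and the flanking assembly sites are not stated.

The plasmid belongs to a toolkit associated with work on high-throughput identification of functional origins of replication in non-model bacteria. Its apparent role is to supply a defined constitutive promoter for assembly into higher-level expression or shuttle constructs. The record gives no measured strength or host range for the part.
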