Addgene plasmid #198999: pGL0_98 [J23114]
Purpose: Level 0 part
Depositing lab: Charlie Gilbert & Nili Ostrov & Cultivarium Tools. Depositing organization: Cultivarium, Convergent Research. Publication: A scalable framework for high-throughput identification of functional origins of replication in non-model bacteria. Gilbert C, Brumwell SL, Crits-Christoph A, Kang SC, Martin-Moldes Z, Alsharif W, Esmurria A, Nguyen M-A, Lee HH, Ostrov N. bioRxiv 2023.05.19.541510 10.1101/2023.05.19.541510.
Backbone
  Vector backbone: pGLDV_17
  Vector type: Synthetic Biology
Growth in bacteria
  Bacterial resistance: Chloramphenicol, 25 μg/mL
  Growth temperature: 37°C
  Growth strain: E. coli Zymo 10B
  Copy number: High Copy
Gene/Insert
  Gene/Insert name: J23114
  Species: Synthetic
  Cloning method: Unknown
Resource information
  A portion of this plasmid was derived from a plasmid made by: Christopher Anderson http://parts.igem.org/Promoters/Catalog/Anderson
Terms and licenses: Academic/Nonprofit Terms; Industry Terms: Not Available to Industry
How to cite: pGL0_98 [J23114] was a gift from Charlie Gilbert & Nili Ostrov & Cultivarium Tools (Addgene plasmid # 198999 ; http://n2t.net/addgene:198999 ; RRID:Addgene_198999)
